Addgene plasmid #185743: pWS3866
Purpose: (Empty Backbone) Sub-array backbone 2/4
Depositing lab: Rodrigo Ledesma-Amaro. Depositing organization: Imperial College London. Publication: Inducible expression of large gRNA arrays for multiplexed CRISPRai applications. Shaw WM, Studena L, Roy K, Hapeta P, McCarty NS, Graham AE, Ellis T, Ledesma-Amaro R. Nat Commun. 2022 Aug 25;13(1):4984. doi: 10.1038/s41467-022-32603-7. PubMed 36008396.
Backbone
  Vector backbone: ColE1
  Backbone size (bp): 1961
  Vector type: Yeast Expression
Growth in bacteria
  Bacterial resistance: Ampicillin, 100 μg/mL
  Growth temperature: 37°C
  Growth strain: DH5alpha
  Copy number: High Copy
Terms and licenses: Academic/Nonprofit Terms; Industry Terms: Not Available to Industry
How to cite: pWS3866 was a gift from Rodrigo Ledesma-Amaro (Addgene plasmid # 185743 ; http://n2t.net/addgene:185743 ; RRID:Addgene_185743)
