[The description below was written by a language model from this plasmid's Addgene catalogue record and pLannotate feature annotations shown in this document.]
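Description:
pWS3866 is a small, empty cloning backbone designated as sub-array backbone 2 of 4 in a toolkit for building large guide RNA arrays for multiplexed CRISPR activation/interference work. The catalogue classes it as a yeast expression vector, but the annotated sequence (about 3 kb, against a listed backbone size of roughly 2 kb) contains no yeast origin, centromere, auxotrophic marker or yeast promoter. On the evidence of the feature table it is a purely bacterial plasmid, maintained in E. coli at high copy through a ColE1/pUC-type origin. Selection is with ampicillin, via the β-lactamase gene driven by its native bla promoter. Its link to yeast therefore seems to lie in the downstream use of the assembled arrays rather than in the plasmid itself.

The only other annotated element is a superfolder GFP coding sequence followed by two bacterial transcription terminators, rrnB T1 and the phage T7 early terminator (T7Te). No promoter for the GFP was detected by the annotation, and the record does not identify one. In backbones of this type, a bacterial GFP cassette commonly acts as a visual dropout marker: it is replaced by the incoming insert during assembly, so correct clones can be told from fluorescent parental colonies. This role is an inference, since the record does not describe the cloning sites or the assembly method. The "2/4" designation suggests a hierarchical scheme in which groups of gRNA units are first assembled into one of four positional sub-array backbones and then combined into a larger array. The specific junctions that distinguish this backbone from its three siblings are not given in the record.
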