Features (pLannotate 1.2.2; 6 found; start..end, strand, type, name):
    232..945     +  CDS            superfolder GFP: GFP variant that folds robustly even when fused to poorly folded proteins (Pédelacq et al., 2006)
    957..1028    +  terminator     rrnB T1 terminator: transcription terminator T1 from the E. coli rrnB gene
   1044..1071    +  terminator     T7Te terminator: phage T7 early transcription terminator
   1236..2096    -  CDS            AmpR: β-lactamase; bla; confers resistance to ampicillin, carbenicillin, and related antibiotics
   2097..2201    -  promoter       AmpR promoter: bla
   2304..2892    +  rep_origin     ori: high-copy-number ColE1/pMB1/pBR322/pUC origin of replication
>Addgene plasmid #185743 | pWS3866 | addgene full sequence | sequence record 365704 | Addgene NGS Result
GCGGCCGCCCCTGAATTCGCATCTAGACGTCTCTTGCCGTTCACTGCCGTATAGGCAGTGAGACCGAAAG
TGAAACGTGATTTCATGCGTCATTTTGAACATTTTGTAAATCTTATTTAATAATGTGTGCGGCAATTCAC
ATTTAATTTATGAATGTTTTCTTAACATCGCGGCAACTCAAGAAACGGCAGGTTCGGATCTTAGCTACTA
GAGAAAGAGGAGAAATACTAGATGCGTAAAGGCGAAGAGCTGTTCACTGGTGTCGTCCCTATTCTGGTGG
AACTGGATGGTGATGTCAACGGTCATAAGTTTTCCGTGCGTGGCGAGGGTGAAGGTGACGCAACTAATGG
TAAACTGACGCTGAAGTTCATCTGTACTACTGGTAAACTGCCGGTTCCTTGGCCGACTCTGGTAACGACG
CTGACTTATGGTGTTCAGTGCTTTGCTCGTTATCCGGACCATATGAAGCAGCATGACTTCTTCAAGTCCG
CCATGCCGGAAGGCTATGTGCAGGAACGCACGATTTCCTTTAAGGATGACGGCACGTACAAAACGCGTGC
GGAAGTGAAATTTGAAGGCGATACCCTGGTAAACCGCATTGAGCTGAAAGGCATTGACTTTAAAGAGGAC
GGCAATATCCTGGGCCATAAGCTGGAATACAATTTTAACAGCCACAATGTTTACATCACCGCCGATAAAC
AAAAAAATGGCATTAAAGCGAATTTTAAAATTCGCCACAACGTGGAGGATGGCAGCGTGCAGCTGGCTGA
TCACTACCAGCAAAACACTCCAATCGGTGATGGTCCTGTTCTGCTGCCAGACAATCACTATCTGAGCACG
CAAAGCGTTCTGTCTAAAGATCCGAACGAGAAACGCGATCATATGGTTCTGCTGGAGTTCGTAACCGCAG
CGGGCATCACGCATGGTATGGATGAACTGTACAAATGACCAGGCATCAAATAAAACGAAAGGCTCAGTCG
AAAGACTGGGCCTTTCGTTTTATCTGTTGTTTGTCGGTGAACGCTCTCTACTAGAGTCACACTGGCTCAC
CTTCGGGTGGGCCTTTCTGCGTTTATAGGTCTCATCCCCGTCAGTGACGGAGACTAAAGAGACGACTAGT
GCACTGCAGTACAGCGGCCGCGATTATCAAAAAGGATCTTCACCTAGATCCTTTTAAATTAAAAATGAAG
TTTTAAATCAATCTAAAGTATATATGAGTAAACTTGGTCTGACAGTTACCAATGCTTAATCAGTGAGGCA
CCTATCTCAGCGATCTGTCTATTTCGTTCATCCATAGTTGCCTGACTCCCCGTCGTGTAGATAACTACGA
TACGGGAGGGCTTACCATCTGGCCCCAGTGCTGCAATGATACCGCGGGACCCACGCTCACCGGCTCCAGA
TTTATCAGCAATAAACCAGCCAGCCGGAAGGGCCGAGCGCAGAAGTGGTCCTGCAACTTTATCCGCCTCC
ATCCAGTCTATTAATTGTTGCCGGGAAGCTAGAGTAAGTAGTTCGCCAGTTAATAGTTTGCGCAACGTTG
TTGCCATTGCTACAGGCATCGTGGTGTCACGCTCGTCGTTTGGTATGGCTTCATTCAGCTCCGGTTCCCA
ACGATCAAGGCGAGTTACATGATCCCCCATGTTGTGCAAAAAAGCGGTTAGCTCCTTCGGTCCTCCGATC
GTTGTCAGAAGTAAGTTGGCCGCAGTGTTATCACTCATGGTTATGGCAGCACTGCATAATTCTCTTACTG
TCATGCCATCCGTAAGATGCTTTTCTGTGACTGGTGAGTACTCAACCAAGTCATTCTGAGAATAGTGTAT
GCGGCGACCGAGTTGCTCTTGCCCGGCGTCAATACGGGATAATACCGCGCCACATAGCAGAACTTTAAAA
GTGCTCATCATTGGAAAACGTTCTTCGGGGCGAAAACTCTCAAGGATCTTACCGCTGTTGAGATCCAGTT
CGATGTAACCCACTCGTGCACCCAACTGATCTTCAGCATCTTTTACTTTCACCAGCGTTTCTGGGTGAGC
AAAAACAGGAAGGCAAAATGCCGCAAAAAAGGGAATAAGGGCGACACGGAAATGTTGAATACTCATACTC
TTCCTTTTTCAATATTATTGAAGCATTTATCAGGGTTATTGTCTCATGAGCGGATACATATTTGAATGTA
TTTAGAAAAATAAACAAATAGGGGTTCCGCGCACATTTCCCCGAAAAGTGCCACCTGTCATGACCAAAAT
CCCTTAACGTGAGTTTTCGTTCCACTGAGCGTCAGACCCCGTAGAAAAGATCAAAGGATCTTCTTGAGAT
CCTTTTTTTCTGCGCGTAATCTGCTGCTTGCAAACAAAAAAACCACCGCTACCAGCGGTGGTTTGTTTGC
CGGATCAAGAGCTACCAACTCTTTTTCCGAAGGTAACTGGCTTCAGCAGAGCGCAGATACCAAATACTGT
TCTTCTAGTGTAGCCGTAGTTAGGCCACCACTTCAAGAACTCTGTAGCACCGCCTACATACCTCGCTCTG
CTAATCCTGTTACCAGTGGCTGCTGCCAGTGGCGATAAGTCGTGTCTTACCGGGTTGGACTCAAGACGAT
AGTTACCGGATAAGGCGCAGCGGTCGGGCTGAACGGGGGGTTCGTGCACACAGCCCAGCTTGGAGCGAAC
GACCTACACCGAACTGAGATACCTACAGCGTGAGCTATGAGAAAGCGCCACGCTTCCCGAAGGGAGAAAG
GCGGACAGGTATCCGGTAAGCGGCAGGGTCGGAACAGGAGAGCGCACGAGGGAGCTTCCAGGGGGAAACG
CCTGGTATCTTTATAGTCCTGTCGGGTTTCGCCACCTCTGACTTGAGCGTCGATTTTTGTGATGCTCGTC
AGGGGGGCGGAGCCTATGGAAAAACGCCAGCAACGCGGCCTTTTTACGGTTCCTGGCCTTTTGCTGGCCT
TTTGCTCACATGTTCTTTCCTGCGTTATCCCCTGATTCTGTGGATAACCGT
